>Addgene plasmid #83777 | pDH6 | depositor full sequence | sequence record 160009 | pDH6 sequence 4882 bps
GAACGCGGCCGCCAGCTGAAGCTTCGTACGCTGCAGGTCGACGGATCCCCGGGTTAATTAACAGTAAAGG
AGAAGAACTTTTCACTGGAGTTGTCCCAATTCTTGTTGAATTAGATGGTGATGTTAATGGGCACAAATTT
TCTGTCAGTGGAGAGGGTGAAGGTGATGCAACATACGGAAAACTTACCCTTAAATTTATTTGCACTACTG
GAAAACTACCTGTTCCATGGCCAACACTTGTCACTACTTTCGGTTATGGTCTAAAATGCTTTGCTAGATA
CCCAGATCATATGAAACGGCATGACTTTTTCAAGAGTGCCATGCCCGAAGGTTATGTACAGGAAAGAACT
ATATTTTTCAAAGATGACGGGAACTACAAGACACGTGCTGAAGTCAAGTTTGAAGGTGATACCCTTGTTA
ATAGAATCGAGTTAAAAGGTATTGATTTTAAAGAAGATGGAAACATTCTTGGACACAAATTGGAATACAA
CTATAACTCACACAATGTATACATCATGGCAGACAAACAAAAGAATGGAATCAAAGTTAACTTCAAAATT
AGACACAACATTGAAGATGGAAGCGTTCAACTAGCAGACCATTATCAACAAAATACTCCAATTGGCGATG
GCCCTGTCCTTTTACCAGACAACCATTACCTGTCCTATCAATCTGCCCTTTCGAAAGATCCCAACGAAAA
GAGAGACCACATGGTCCTTCTTGAGTTTGTAACAGCTGCTGGGATTACACATGGCATGGATGAACTATAC
AAATAGGGCGCGCCACTTCTAAATAAGCGAATTTCTTATGATTTATGATTTTTATTATTAAATAAGTTAT
AAAAAAAATAAGTGTATACAAATTTTAAAGTGACTCTTAGGTTTTAAAACGAAAATTCTTATTCTTGAGT
AACTCTTTCCTGTAGGTCAGGTTGCTTTCTCAGGTATAGTATGAGGTCGCTCTTATTGACCACACCTCTA
CCGGCAGATCCGCTAGGGATAACAGGGTAATATAGATCTGTTTAGCTTGCCTCGTCCCCGCCGGGTCACC
CGGCCAGCGACATGGAGGCCCAGAATACCCTCCTTGACAGTCTTGACGTGCGCAGCTCAGGGGCATGATG
TGACTGTCGCCCGTACATTTAGCCCATACATCCCCATGTATAATCATTTGCATCCATACATTTTGATGGC
CGCACGGCGCGAAGCAAAAATTACGGCTCCTCGCTGCAGACCTGCGAGCAGGGAAACGCTCCCCTCACAG
ACGCGTTGAATTGTCCCCACGCCGCGCCCCTGTAGAGAAATATAAAAGGTTAGGATTTGCCACTGAGGTT
CTTCTTTCATATACTTCCTTTTAAAATCTTGCTAGGATACAGTTCTCACATCACATCCGAACATAAACAA
CCATGGGTAAGGAAAAGACTCACGTTTCGAGGCCGCGATTAAATTCCAACATGGATGCTGATTTATATGG
GTATAAATGGGCTCGCGATAATGTCGGGCAATCAGGTGCGACAATCTATCGATTGTATGGGAAGCCCGAT
GCGCCAGAGTTGTTTCTGAAACATGGCAAAGGTAGCGTTGCCAATGATGTTACAGATGAGATGGTCAGAC
TAAACTGGCTGACGGAATTTATGCCTCTTCCGACCATCAAGCATTTTATCCGTACTCCTGATGATGCATG
GTTACTCACCACTGCGATCCCCGGCAAAACAGCATTCCAGGTATTAGAAGAATATCCTGATTCAGGTGAA
AATATTGTTGATGCGCTGGCAGTGTTCCTGCGCCGGTTGCATTCGATTCCTGTTTGTAATTGTCCTTTTA
ACAGCGATCGCGTATTTCGTCTCGCTCAGGCGCAATCACGAATGAATAACGGTTTGGTTGATGCGAGTGA
TTTTGATGACGAGCGTAATGGCTGGCCTGTTGAACAAGTCTGGAAAGAAATGCATAAGCTTTTGCCATTC
TCACCGGATTCAGTCGTCACTCATGGTGATTTCTCACTTGATAACCTTATTTTTGACGAGGGGAAATTAA
TAGGTTGTATTGATGTTGGACGAGTCGGAATCGCAGACCGATACCAGGATCTTGCCATCCTATGGAACTG
CCTCGGTGAGTTTTCTCCTTCATTACAGAAACGGCTTTTTCAAAAATATGGTATTGATAATCCTGATATG
AATAAATTGCAGTTTCATTTGATGCTCGATGAGTTTTTCTAATCAGTACTGACAATAAAAAGATTCTTGT
TTTCAAGAACTTGTCATTTGTATAGTTTTTTTATATTGTAGTTGTTCTATTTTAATCAAATGTTAGCGTG
ATTTATATTTTTTTTCGCCTCGACATCATCTGCCCAGATGCGAAGTTAAGTGCGCAGAAAGTAATATCAT
GCGTCAATCGTATGTGAATGCTGGTCGCTATACTGCTGTCGATTCGATACTAACGCCGCCATCCAGTTTA
AACGAGCTCGAATTCATCGATGATATCAGATCCACTAGTGGCCTATGCGGCCGCGGATCTGCCGGTCTCC
CTATAGTGAGTCGTATTAATTTCGATAAGCCAGGTTAACCTGCATTAATGAATCGGCCAACGCGCGGGGA
GAGGCGGTTTGCGTATTGGGCGCTCTTCCGCTTCCTCGCTCACTGACTCGCTGCGCTCGGTCGTTCGGCT
GCGGCGAGCGGTATCAGCTCACTCAAAGGCGGTAATACGGTTATCCACAGAATCAGGGGATAACGCAGGA
AAGAACATGTGAGCAAAAGGCCAGCAAAAGGCCAGGAACCGTAAAAAGGCCGCGTTGCTGGCGTTTTTCC
ATAGGCTCCGCCCCCCTGACGAGCATCACAAAAATCGACGCTCAAGTCAGAGGTGGCGAAACCCGACAGG
ACTATAAAGATACCAGGCGTTTCCCCCTGGAAGCTCCCTCGTGCGCTCTCCTGTTCCGACCCTGCCGCTT
ACCGGATACCTGTCCGCCTTTCTCCCTTCGGGAAGCGTGGCGCTTTCTCAATGCTCACGCTGTAGGTATC
TCAGTTCGGTGTAGGTCGTTCGCTCCAAGCTGGGCTGTGTGCACGAACCCCCCGTTCAGCCCGACCGCTG
CGCCTTATCCGGTAACTATCGTCTTGAGTCCAACCCGGTAAGACACGACTTATCGCCACTGGCAGCAGCC
ACTGGTAACAGGATTAGCAGAGCGAGGTATGTAGGCGGTGCTACAGAGTTCTTGAAGTGGTGGCCTAACT
ACGGCTACACTAGAAGGACAGTATTTGGTATCTGCGCTCTGCTGAAGCCAGTTACCTTCGGAAAAAGAGT
TGGTAGCTCTTGATCCGGCAAACAAACCACCGCTGGTAGCGGTGGTTTTTTTGTTTGCAAGCAGCAGATT
ACGCGCAGAAAAAAAGGATCTCAAGAAGATCCTTTGATCTTTTCTACGGGGTCTGACGCTCAGTGGAACG
AAAACTCACGTTAAGGGATTTTGGTCATGAGATTATCAAAAAGGATCTTCACCTAGATCCTTTTAAATTA
AAAATGAAGTTTTAAATCAATCTAAAGTATATATGAGTAAACTTGGTCTGACAGTTACCAATGCTTAATC
AGTGAGGCACCTATCTCAGCGATCTGTCTATTTCGTTCATCCATAGTTGCCTGACTCCCCGTCGTGTAGA
TAACTACGATACGGGAGGGCTTACCATCTGGCCCCAGTGCTGCAATGATACCGCGAGACCCACGCTCACC
GGCTCCAGATTTATCAGCAATAAACCAGCCAGCCGGAAGGGCCGAGCGCAGAAGTGGTCCTGCAACTTTA
TCCGCCTCCATCCAGTCTATTAATTGTTGCCGGGAAGCTAGAGTAAGTAGTTCGCCAGTTAATAGTTTGC
GCAACGTTGTTGCCATTGCTACAGGCATCGTGGTGTCACGCTCGTCGTTTGGTATGGCTTCATTCAGCTC
CGGTTCCCAACGATCAAGGCGAGTTACATGATCCCCCATGTTGTGCAAAAAAGCGGTTAGCTCCTTCGGT
CCTCCGATCGTTGTCAGAAGTAAGTTGGCCGCAGTGTTATCACTCATGGTTATGGCAGCACTGCATAATT
CTCTTACTGTCATGCCATCCGTAAGATGCTTTTCTGTGACTGGTGAGTACTCAACCAAGTCATTCTGAGA
ATAGTGTATGCGGCGACCGAGTTGCTCTTGCCCGGCGTCAATACGGGATAATACCGCGCCACATAGCAGA
ACTTTAAAAGTGCTCATCATTGGAAAACGTTCTTCGGGGCGAAAACTCTCAAGGATCTTACCGCTGTTGA
GATCCAGTTCGATGTAACCCACTCGTGCACCCAACTGATCTTCAGCATCTTTTACTTTCACCAGCGTTTC
TGGGTGAGCAAAAACAGGAAGGCAAAATGCCGCAAAAAAGGGAATAAGGGCGACACGGAAATGTTGAATA
CTCATACTCTTCCTTTTTCAATATTATTGAAGCATTTATCAGGGTTATTGTCTCATGAGCGGATACATAT
TTGAATGTATTTAGAAAAATAAACAAATAGGGGTTCCGCGCACATTTCCCCGAAAAGTGCCACCTGACGT
CTAAGAAACCATTATTATCATGACATTAACCTATAAAAATAGGCGTATCACGAGGCCCTTTCGTCTCGCG
CGTTTCGGTGATGACGGTGAAAACCTCTGACACATGCAGCTCCCGGAGACGGTCACAGCTTGTCTGTAAG
CGGATGCCGGGAGCAGACAAGCCCGTCAGGGCGCGTCAGCGGGTGTTGGCGGGTGTCGGGGCTGGCTTAA
CTATGCGGCATCAGAGCAGATTGTACTGAGAGTGCACCATATGGACATATTGTCGTTAGAACGCGGCTAC
AATTAATACATAACCTTATGTATCATACACATACGATTTAGGTGACACTATA
Features (pLannotate 1.2.2; 11 found; start..end, strand, type, name):
     63..776     +  CDS            GFP: Aequoria victoria green fluorescent protein
    797..984     +  terminator     ADH1 terminator: S. cerevisiae ADH1; transcription terminator for the S. cerevisiae alcohol dehydrogenase 1 (ADH1) gene
   1059..2415    +  gene           kanMX: yeast selectable marker conferring kanamycin resistance (Wach et al., 1994)
   2520..2538    -  promoter       T7 promoter: promoter for bacteriophage T7 RNA polymerase
   2560..2613    -  CDS            lacI (fragment): lac repressor; lacI; The lac repressor binds to the lac operator to inhibit transcription in E. coli. This inhibition can be relieved by adding lactose or isopropyl-β-D-thiogalactopyranoside (IPTG).
   2796..3384    -  rep_origin     ori: high-copy-number ColE1/pMB1/pBR322/pUC origin of replication
   3555..4415    -  CDS            AmpR: β-lactamase; bla; confers resistance to ampicillin, carbenicillin, and related antibiotics
   4416..4520    -  promoter       AmpR promoter: bla
   4615..4650    +  CDS            rop (fragment): Rop protein, which maintains plasmids at low copy number; rop
   4752..4803    +  misc_feature   bom (fragment): basis of mobility region from pBR322
   4866..2       +  promoter       SP6 promoter (across the origin): promoter for bacteriophage SP6 RNA polymerase
