[The description below was written by a language model from this plasmid's Addgene catalogue record and pLannotate feature annotations shown in this document.]
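Description:
pDH6 is a yeast tagging plasmid built from two related vectors, pDH3 and pDH5, and is intended for fusing a C-terminal yellow fluorescent protein tag to yeast proteins. It is catalogued as a yeast expression vector, but the annotated sequence (about 4.9 kb) shows no yeast replication origin or centromere. It also shows no yeast promoter upstream of the fluorescent protein. This fits a module whose YFP–marker cassette is integrated at the 3′ end of a chromosomal gene, so that the fusion is driven by the gene's own promoter, although the record does not describe the integration method. In E. coli the plasmid replicates from a high-copy ColE1/pUC-type origin and is selected with ampicillin through the bla gene and its promoter. Short fragments annotated as lacI, rop and bom appear to be backbone remnants rather than functional elements.

The payload begins with a GFP-family coding sequence, which the feature table labels as Aequorea victoria GFP. According to the catalogue entry it carries the S65G, V68L, Q69K, S72A and T203Y substitutions that make it a YFP variant. It is followed directly by the S. cerevisiae ADH1 transcription terminator, which supplies 3′ end processing for the tagged transcript. Next comes the kanMX marker, which allows G418 selection of yeast transformants. SP6 and T7 phage promoters flank the cassette, and the SP6 site serves as a sequencing primer position upstream of YFP. The associated publication concerns fluorescence resonance energy transfer with GFP colour variants. pDH6 is therefore suited to making YFP-tagged yeast proteins for localisation studies or as FRET partners.
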