Addgene plasmid #83777: pDH6
Purpose: Useful for tagging yeast proteins with C-terminal YFP tag; G418 selection
Depositing lab: Eric Muller. Depositing organization: University of Washington. Publication: Fluorescence resonance energy transfer using color variants of green fluorescent protein. Hailey DW, Davis TN, Muller EG. Methods Enzymol. 2002;351:34-49. PubMed 12073355.
Backbone
  Vector backbone: pDH3 (Addgene plasmid 83776 ) and pDH5 (Addgene Plasmid 83775)
  Backbone manufacturer: Muller Lab
  Backbone size w/o insert (bp): 4726
  Vector type: Yeast Expression
  Selectable markers: Neomycin (select with G418)
Growth in bacteria
  Bacterial resistance: Ampicillin, 100 μg/mL
  Growth temperature: 37°C
  Growth strain: DH5alpha
  Copy number: Unknown
Gene/Insert
  Gene/Insert name: YFP
  Species: Synthetic
  Mutation: S65G, V68L, Q69K, S72A, T203Y mutations added.
  Cloning method: Unknown
  Sequencing primers: 5′ SP6
Terms and licenses: Academic/Nonprofit Terms; Industry Terms: Not Available to Industry
Depositor comments: For more information, see http://yeastrc.org/yeastrc/pages/plasmids_protocols.html
How to cite: pDH6 was a gift from Eric Muller (Addgene plasmid # 83777 ; http://n2t.net/addgene:83777 ; RRID:Addgene_83777)
