>Addgene plasmid #83777 | pDH6 | addgene partial sequence | sequence record 160991 | pRS-marker 5'-cggcatcagagcagattgta-3'
TATTGTCGTTAGAACGCGGCTACAATTAATACATAACCTTATGTATCATACACATACGATTTAGGTGACA
CTATAGAACGCGGCCGCCAGCTGAAGCTTCGTACGCTGCAGGTCGACGGATCCCCGGGTTAATTAACAGT
AAAGGAGAAGAACTTTTCACTGGAGTTGTCCCAATTCTTGTTGAATTAGATGGTGATGTTAATGGGCACA
AATTTTCTGTCAGTGGAGAGGGTGAAGGTGATGCAACATACGGAAAACTTACCCTTAAATTTATTTGCAC
TACTGGAAAACTACCTGTTCCATGGCCAACACTTGTCACTACTTTCGGTTATGGTCTAAAATGCTTTGCT
AGATACCCAGATCATATGAAACGGCATGACTTTTTCAAGAGTGCCATGCCCGAAGGTTATGTACAGGAAA
GAACTATATTTTTCAAAGATGACGGGAACTACAAGACACGTGCTGAAGTCAAGTTTGAAGGTGATACCCT
TGTTAATAGAATCGAGTTAAAAGGTATTGATTTTAAAGAAGATGGAAACATTCTTGGACACAAATTGGAA
TACAACTATAACTCACACAATGTATACATCATGGCAGACAAACAAAAGAATGGAATCAAAGTTAACTTCA
AAATTAGACACAACATTGAAGATGGAAGCGTTCAACTAGCAGACCATTATCAACAAAATACTCCAATTGG
CGATGGCCCTGTCCTTTTACCAGACAACCATTACCTGTCCTATCAATCTGCCCTTTCGAAAGATCCCAAC
GAAAAGAGAGACCACATGGTCCTTCTTGAGTTTGTAACAGCTGCTGGGATTACACATGGCATGGATGAAC
TATACAAATAGGGCGCGCCACTTCTAAATAAGCGAATTTCTTATGATTTATGATTTT
