>Addgene plasmid #83777 | pDH6 | addgene partial sequence | sequence record 160992 | Tef-promoter-F 5'-GGATACAGTTCTCACATCAC-3'
AAGACTCACGTTTCGAGGCCGCGATTAAATTCCAACATGGATGCTGATTTATATGGGTATAAATGGGCTC
GCGATAATGTCGGGCAATCAGGTGCGACAATCTATCGATTGTATGGGAAGCCCGATGCGCCAGAGTTGTT
TCTGAAACATGGCAAAGGTAGCGTTGCCAATGATGTTACAGATGAGATGGTCAGACTAAACTGGCTGACG
GAATTTATGCCTCTTCCGACCATCAAGCATTTTATCCGTACTCCTGATGATGCATGGTTACTCACCACTG
CGATCCCCGGCAAAACAGCATTCCAGGTATTAGAAGAATATCCTGATTCAGGTGAAAATATTGTTGATGC
GCTGGCAGTGTTCCTGCGCCGGTTGCATTCGATTCCTGTTTGTAATTGTCCTTTTAACAGCGATCGCGTA
TTTCGTCTCGCTCAGGCGCAATCACGAATGAATAACGGTTTGGTTGATGCGAGTGATTTTGATGACGAGC
GTAATGGCTGGCCTGTTGAACAAGTCTGGAAAGAAATGCATAAGCTTTTGCCATTCTCACCGGATTCAGT
CGTCACTCATGGTGATTTCTCACTTGATAACCTTATTTTTGACGAGGGGAAATTAATAGGTTGTATTGAT
GTTGGACGAGTCGGAATCGCAGACCGATACCAGGATCTTGCCATCCTATGGAACTGCCTCGGTGAGTTTT
CTCCTTCATTACAGAAACGGCTTTTTCAAAAATATGGTATTGATAATCCTGATATGAATAAATTGCAGTT
TCATTTGATGCTCGATGAGTTTTTCTAATCAGTACTGACAATAAAAAGATTCTTGTTTTCAAGAACTTGT
CATTTGTATAGTTTTTTTATATTGTAGTTGTTCTATTTTAATCAAATGTTAGCGTGATTTATATTTTTTT
